Addgene plasmid #110365: pcDNA-HisA-HOXC6-2
Purpose: Mammalian expression of HisA-tagged HOXC6-2
Depositing lab: Carlos Moreno. Depositing organization: Emory University. Publication: Loss of HOXC6 expression induces apoptosis in prostate cancer cells. Ramachandran S, Liu P, Young AN, Yin-Goen Q, Lim SD, Laycock N, Amin MB, Carney JK, Marshall FF, Petros JA, Moreno CS. Oncogene. 2005 Jan 6;24(1):188-98. doi: 10.1038/sj.onc.1207906. PubMed 15637592.
Backbone
  Vector backbone: pcDNA3-HISA
  Backbone manufacturer: Invitrogen
  Vector type: Mammalian Expression
  Selectable markers: Neomycin (select with G418)
Growth in bacteria
  Bacterial resistance: Ampicillin, 100 μg/mL
  Growth temperature: 37°C
  Growth strain: DH5alpha
  Copy number: High Copy
Gene/Insert
  Gene/Insert name: HOXC6
  Species: H. sapiens (human)
  Mutation: short isoform
  GenBank ID: NM_153693
  Entrez Gene: HOXC6 (a.k.a. CP25, HHO.C8, HOX3, HOX3C)
  Tag / fusion protein: HIS (N terminal on backbone)
  Cloning method: Unknown
  Sequencing primers: 5′ unknown
Terms and licenses: Academic/Nonprofit Terms; Industry Terms: Not Available to Industry
How to cite: pcDNA-HisA-HOXC6-2 was a gift from Carlos Moreno (Addgene plasmid # 110365 ; http://n2t.net/addgene:110365 ; RRID:Addgene_110365)
