[The description below was written by a language model from this plasmid's Addgene catalogue record and pLannotate feature annotations shown in this document.]
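Description:
pcDNA-HisA-HOXC6-2 is a mammalian expression plasmid built on Invitrogen's pcDNA3-HisA backbone and carrying the short isoform of human HOXC6, a homeobox transcription factor involved in anterior-posterior patterning. It is maintained in E. coli as a high-copy plasmid through a ColE1/pUC-type origin and selected with ampicillin via the β-lactamase gene. An f1 origin is also present, which would allow single-stranded DNA production. For mammalian cells, an SV40 early promoter drives a neomycin phosphotransferase gene terminated by the SV40 polyadenylation signal, allowing stable transfectants to be selected with G418.

The expression cassette uses the human cytomegalovirus immediate early enhancer and promoter for strong constitutive transcription, followed by a T7 promoter that can be used for in vitro transcription. The open reading frame begins with the backbone-encoded N-terminal leader. This consists of a polyhistidine tag (picked up by the annotation software as a fragment of a composite His-containing tag), the T7 gene 10 leader, and the Xpress epitope with its enterokinase cleavage site. The leader is fused upstream of an annotated HOXC6 coding region of roughly 460 nt, and the cassette ends with the bovine growth hormone polyadenylation signal. The automated annotation matched the insert to the sheep HOXC6 orthologue, but the catalogue record identifies it as human. Short hits to an HIV-1 LTR, ble, lacI and a second SV40 promoter piece are probably backbone remnants or annotation artefacts rather than functional parts.

The tagged protein can be detected or purified through the His and Xpress tags. The plasmid is associated with work on the role of HOXC6 expression in prostate cancer cell survival. The cloning method is not recorded.
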