Features (pLannotate 1.2.2; 23 found; start..end, strand, type, name):
     28..80      -  misc_feature   bom (fragment): basis of mobility region from pBR322
    235..614     +  enhancer       CMV enhancer: human cytomegalovirus immediate early enhancer
    615..818     +  promoter       CMV promoter: human cytomegalovirus (CMV) immediate early promoter
    814..847     +  LTR            5' LTR (truncated) (fragment): truncated 5' long terminal repeat (LTR) from HIV-1
    863..881     +  promoter       T7 promoter: promoter for bacteriophage T7 RNA polymerase
    932..952     +  CDS            capTEV™ (fragment): composite tag for in vivo biotinylation, TEV protease cleavage, and 6xHis tagging
    953..985     +  CDS            T7 tag (gene 10 leader): leader peptide from bacteriophage T7 gene 10 promotes efficient translation in E. coli
    989..1012    +  CDS            Xpress™ tag: Xpress™ epitope tag, including an enterokinase recognition and cleavage site
   1037..1495    +  CDS            HOXC6: HXC6_SHEEP - Experimental evidence at transcript level: Swiss-Prot protein existence level 2. Sequence-specific transcription factor which is part of a developmental regulatory system that provides cells with specific positional identities on the anterior-posterior axis. From Ovis aries (Sheep).
   1542..1766    +  polyA_signal   bGH poly(A) signal: bovine growth hormone polyadenylation signal
   1770..1791    +  promoter       SV40 promoter (fragment): SV40 enhancer and early promoter
   1812..2240    +  rep_origin     f1 ori (sequence partly withheld): f1 bacteriophage origin of replication; arrow indicates direction of (+) strand synthesis
   2254..2583    +  promoter       SV40 promoter: SV40 enhancer and early promoter
   2650..3441    +  CDS            neo: KKA2_KLEPN - Also known as kan, nptII. Experimental evidence at protein level: Swiss-Prot protein existence level 1. Resistance to kanamycin, neomycin, paromomycin, ribostamycin, butirosin and gentamicin B. From Klebsiella pneumoniae.
   3465..3623    +  CDS            ble (fragment): BLE_KLEPN - Experimental evidence at protein level: Swiss-Prot protein existence level 1. Binding protein with a strong affinity to the bleomycin family of antibiotics. Binds to CL990; an antimitotic-antibiotic compound. From Klebsiella pneumoniae.
   3618..3739    +  polyA_signal   SV40 poly(A) signal: SV40 polyadenylation signal
   3812..3828    -  protein_bind   lac operator: The lac repressor binds to the lac operator to inhibit transcription in E. coli. This inhibition can be relieved by adding lactose or isopropyl-β-D-thiogalactopyranoside (IPTG). lac repressor encoded by lacI
   3836..3866    -  promoter       lac promoter: promoter for the E. coli lac operon
   3881..3902    -  protein_bind   CAP binding site: CAP binding activates transcription in the presence of cAMP. E. coli catabolite activator protein
   3915..4007    -  CDS            lacI (fragment): lac repressor; lacI; The lac repressor binds to the lac operator to inhibit transcription in E. coli. This inhibition can be relieved by adding lactose or isopropyl-β-D-thiogalactopyranoside (IPTG).
   4190..4778    -  rep_origin     ori: high-copy-number ColE1/pMB1/pBR322/pUC origin of replication
   4949..5809    -  CDS            AmpR: β-lactamase; bla; confers resistance to ampicillin, carbenicillin, and related antibiotics
   5810..5914    -  promoter       AmpR promoter: bla
>Addgene plasmid #110365 | pcDNA-HisA-HOXC6-2 | addgene full sequence | sequence record 211150 | Addgene NGS Result
GACGGATCGGGAGATCTCCCGATCCCCTATGGTGCACTCTCAGTACAATCTGCTCTGATGCCGCATAGTT
AAGCCAGTATCTGCTCCCTGCTTGTGTGTTGGAGGTCGCTGAGTAGTGCGCGAGCAAAATTTAAGCTACA
ACAAGGCAAGGCTTGACCGACAATTGCATGAAGAATCTGCTTAGGGTTAGGCGTTTTGCGCTGCTTCGCG
ATGTACGGGCCAGATATACGCGTTGACATTGATTATTGACTAGTTATTAATAGTAATCAATTACGGGGTC
ATTAGTTCATAGCCCATATATGGAGTTCCGCGTTACATAACTTACGGTAAATGGCCCGCCTGGCTGACCG
CCCAACGACCCCCGCCCATTGACGTCAATAATGACGTATGTTCCCATAGTAACGCCAATAGGGACTTTCC
ATTGACGTCAATGGGTGGAGTATTTACGGTAAACTGCCCACTTGGCAGTACATCAAGTGTATCATATGCC
AAGTACGCCCCCTATTGACGTCAATGACGGTAAATGGCCCGCCTGGCATTATGCCCAGTACATGACCTTA
TGGGACTTTCCTACTTGGCAGTACATCTACGTATTAGTCATCGCTATTACCATGGTGATGCGGTTTTGGC
AGTACATCAATGGGCGTGGATAGCGGTTTGACTCACGGGGATTTCCAAGTCTCCACCCCATTGACGTCAA
TGGGAGTTTGTTTTGGCACCAAAATCAACGGGACTTTCCAAAATGTCGTAACAACTCCGCCCCATTGACG
CAAATGGGCGGTAGGCGTGTACGGTGGGAGGTCTATATAAGCAGAGCTCTCTGGCTAACTAGAGAACCCA
CTGCTTACTGGCTTATCGAAATTAATACGACTCACTATAGGGAGACCCAAGCTGGCTAGCGTTTAAACTT
AAGCTTACCATGGGGGGTTCTCATCATCATCATCATCATGGTATGGCTAGCATGACTGGTGGACAGCAAA
TGGGTCGGGATCTGTACGACGATGACGATAAGGTACCTAGGATCCAGGAGAAAGACATGCTCTCAAACTG
CAGACAAAACACCTTAGGACATAACACACAGACCTCAATCGCTCAGGATTTTAGTTCTGAGCAGGGCAGG
ACTGCGCCCCAGGACCAGAAAGCCAGTATCCAGATTTACCCCTGGATGCAGCGAATGAATTCGCACAGTG
GGGTCGGCTACGGAGCGGACCGGAGGCGCGGCCGCCAGATCTACTCGCGGTACCAGACCCTGGAACTGGA
GAAGGAATTTCACTTCAATCGCTACCTAACGCGGCGCCGGCGCATCGAGATCGCCAACGCGCTTTGCCTG
ACCGAGCGACAGATCAAAATCTGGTTCCAGAACCGCCGGATGAAGTGGAAAAAAGAATCTAATCTCACAT
CCACTCTCTCGGGGGGCGGCGGAGGGGCCACCGCCGACAGCCTGGGCGGAAAAGAGGAAAAGCGGGAAGA
GACAGAAGAGGAGAAGCAGAAAGAGTGACTCGAGTCTAGAGGGCCCGTTTAAACCCGCTGATCAGCCTCG
ACTGTGCCTTCTAGTTGCCAGCCATCTGTTGTTTGCCCCTCCCCCGTGCCTTCCTTGACCCTGGAAGGTG
CCACTCCCACTGTCCTTTCCTAATAAAATGAGGAAATTGCATCGCATTGTCTGAGTAGGTGTCATTCTAT
TCTGGGGGGTGGGGTGGGGCAGGACAGCAAGGGGGAGGATTGGGAAGACAATAGCAGGCATGCTGGGGAT
GCGGTGGGCTCTATGGCTTCTGAGGCGGAAAGAACCAGCTGGGGCTCTAGGGGGTATCCCC
[124 nt withheld, positions 1812-1935]
C
[91 nt withheld, positions 1937-2027]
A
[49 nt withheld, positions 2029-2077]
CCTTTGACGTTGGAGTCCACGTTCTTT
[37 nt withheld, positions 2105-2141]
ACCCTATCTCGGTCTATTCTTTTGATTTATAAGGGATTTTGCCGATTTCGGCCTATTGGTTAAAAAATGA
GCTGATTTAACAAAAATTTAACGCGAATTAATTCTGTGGAATGTGTGTCAGTTAGGGTGTGGAAAGTCCC
CAGGCTCCCCAGCAGGCAGAAGTATGCAAAGCATGCATCTCAATTAGTCAGCAACCAGGTGTGGAAAGTC
CCCAGGCTCCCCAGCAGGCAGAAGTATGCAAAGCATGCATCTCAATTAGTCAGCAACCATAGTCCCGCCC
CTAACTCCGCCCATCCCGCCCCTAACTCCGCCCAGTTCCGCCCATTCTCCGCCCCATGGCTGACTAATTT
TTTTTATTTATGCAGAGGCCGAGGCCGCCTCTGCCTCTGAGCTATTCCAGAAGTAGTGAGGAGGCTTTTT
TGGAGGCCTAGGCTTTTGCAAAAAGCTCCCGGGAGCTTGTATATCCATTTTCGGATCTGATCAAGAGACA
GGATGAGGATCGTTTCGCATGATTGAACAAGATGGATTGCACGCAGGTTCTCCGGCCGCTTGGGTGGAGA
GGCTATTCGGCTATGACTGGGCACAACAGACAATCGGCTGCTCTGATGCCGCCGTGTTCCGGCTGTCAGC
GCAGGGGCGCCCGGTTCTTTTTGTCAAGACCGACCTGTCCGGTGCCCTGAATGAACTGCAGGACGAGGCA
GCGCGGCTATCGTGGCTGGCCACGACGGGCGTTCCTTGCGCAGCTGTGCTCGACGTTGTCACTGAAGCGG
GAAGGGACTGGCTGCTATTGGGCGAAGTGCCGGGGCAGGATCTCCTGTCATCTCACCTTGCTCCTGCCGA
GAAAGTATCCATCATGGCTGATGCAATGCGGCGGCTGCATACGCTTGATCCGGCTACCTGCCCATTCGAC
CACCAAGCGAAACATCGCATCGAGCGAGCACGTACTCGGATGGAAGCCGGTCTTGTCGATCAGGATGATC
TGGACGAAGAGCATCAGGGGCTCGCGCCAGCCGAACTGTTCGCCAGGCTCAAGGCGCGCATGCCCGACGG
CGAGGATCTCGTCGTGACCCATGGCGATGCCTGCTTGCCGAATATCATGGTGGAAAATGGCCGCTTTTCT
GGATTCATCGACTGTGGCCGGCTGGGTGTGGCGGACCGCTATCAGGACATAGCGTTGGCTACCCGTGATA
TTGCTGAAGAGCTTGGCGGCGAATGGGCTGACCGCTTCCTCGTGCTTTACGGTATCGCCGCTCCCGATTC
GCAGCGCATCGCCTTCTATCGCCTTCTTGACGAGTTCTTCTGAGCGGGACTCTGGGGTTCGAAATGACCG
ACCAAGCGACGCCCAACCTGCCATCACGAGATTTCGATTCCACCGCCGCCTTCTATGAAAGGTTGGGCTT
CGGAATCGTTTTCCGGGACGCCGGCTGGATGATCCTCCAGCGCGGGGATCTCATGCTGGAGTTCTTCGCC
CACCCCAACTTGTTTATTGCAGCTTATAATGGTTACAAATAAAGCAATAGCATCACAAATTTCACAAATA
AAGCATTTTTTTCACTGCATTCTAGTTGTGGTTTGTCCAAACTCATCAATGTATCTTATCATGTCTGTAT
ACCGTCGACCTCTAGCTAGAGCTTGGCGTAATCATGGTCATAGCTGTTTCCTGTGTGAAATTGTTATCCG
CTCACAATTCCACACAACATACGAGCCGGAAGCATAAAGTGTAAAGCCTGGGGTGCCTAATGAGTGAGCT
AACTCACATTAATTGCGTTGCGCTCACTGCCCGCTTTCCAGTCGGGAAACCTGTCGTGCCAGCTGCATTA
ATGAATCGGCCAACGCGCGGGGAGAGGCGGTTTGCGTATTGGGCGCTCTTCCGCTTCCTCGCTCACTGAC
TCGCTGCGCTCGGTCGTTCGGCTGCGGCGAGCGGTATCAGCTCACTCAAAGGCGGTAATACGGTTATCCA
CAGAATCAGGGGATAACGCAGGAAAGAACATGTGAGCAAAAGGCCAGCAAAAGGCCAGGAACCGTAAAAA
GGCCGCGTTGCTGGCGTTTTTCCATAGGCTCCGCCCCCCTGACGAGCATCACAAAAATCGACGCTCAAGT
CAGAGGTGGCGAAACCCGACAGGACTATAAAGATACCAGGCGTTTCCCCCTGGAAGCTCCCTCGTGCGCT
CTCCTGTTCCGACCCTGCCGCTTACCGGATACCTGTCCGCCTTTCTCCCTTCGGGAAGCGTGGCGCTTTC
TCATAGCTCACGCTGTAGGTATCTCAGTTCGGTGTAGGTCGTTCGCTCCAAGCTGGGCTGTGTGCACGAA
CCCCCCGTTCAGCCCGACCGCTGCGCCTTATCCGGTAACTATCGTCTTGAGTCCAACCCGGTAAGACACG
ACTTATCGCCACTGGCAGCAGCCACTGGTAACAGGATTAGCAGAGCGAGGTATGTAGGCGGTGCTACAGA
GTTCTTGAAGTGGTGGCCTAACTACGGCTACACTAGAAGAACAGTATTTGGTATCTGCGCTCTGCTGAAG
CCAGTTACCTTCGGAAAAAGAGTTGGTAGCTCTTGATCCGGCAAACAAACCACCGCTGGTAGCGGTGGTT
TTTTTGTTTGCAAGCAGCAGATTACGCGCAGAAAAAAAGGATCTCAAGAAGATCCTTTGATCTTTTCTAC
GGGGTCTGACGCTCAGTGGAACGAAAACTCACGTTAAGGGATTTTGGTCATGAGATTATCAAAAAGGATC
TTCACCTAGATCCTTTTAAATTAAAAATGAAGTTTTAAATCAATCTAAAGTATATATGAGTAAACTTGGT
CTGACAGTTACCAATGCTTAATCAGTGAGGCACCTATCTCAGCGATCTGTCTATTTCGTTCATCCATAGT
TGCCTGACTCCCCGTCGTGTAGATAACTACGATACGGGAGGGCTTACCATCTGGCCCCAGTGCTGCAATG
ATACCGCGAGACCCACGCTCACCGGCTCCAGATTTATCAGCAATAAACCAGCCAGCCGGAAGGGCCGAGC
GCAGAAGTGGTCCTGCAACTTTATCCGCCTCCATCCAGTCTATTAATTGTTGCCGGGAAGCTAGAGTAAG
TAGTTCGCCAGTTAATAGTTTGCGCAACGTTGTTGCCATTGCTACAGGCATCGTGGTGTCACGCTCGTCG
TTTGGTATGGCTTCATTCAGCTCCGGTTCCCAACGATCAAGGCGAGTTACATGATCCCCCATGTTGTGCA
AAAAAGCGGTTAGCTCCTTCGGTCCTCCGATCGTTGTCAGAAGTAAGTTGGCCGCAGTGTTATCACTCAT
GGTTATGGCAGCACTGCATAATTCTCTTACTGTCATGCCATCCGTAAGATGCTTTTCTGTGACTGGTGAG
TACTCAACCAAGTCATTCTGAGAATAGTGTATGCGGCGACCGAGTTGCTCTTGCCCGGCGTCAATACGGG
ATAATACCGCGCCACATAGCAGAACTTTAAAAGTGCTCATCATTGGAAAACGTTCTTCGGGGCGAAAACT
CTCAAGGATCTTACCGCTGTTGAGATCCAGTTCGATGTAACCCACTCGTGCACCCAACTGATCTTCAGCA
TCTTTTACTTTCACCAGCGTTTCTGGGTGAGCAAAAACAGGAAGGCAAAATGCCGCAAAAAAGGGAATAA
GGGCGACACGGAAATGTTGAATACTCATACTCTTCCTTTTTCAATATTATTGAAGCATTTATCAGGGTTA
TTGTCTCATGAGCGGATACATATTTGAATGTATTTAGAAAAATAAACAAATAGGGGTTCCGCGCACATTT
CCCCGAAAAGTGCCACCTGACGTC
